Addgene plasmid #243852: p15Aa1_Red
Purpose: GoldenBraid2.0 expression vector.
Depositing lab: Christophe Herman. Depositing organization: Baylor College of Medicine. Publication: GoldenBraid2.0 E. coli: a comprehensive and characterized toolkit for enterics. Cooke MB, Welch KT, Ramirez LD, Wen AX, Marciano DC, Herman C. Synth Biol (Oxf). 2025 Aug 14;10(1):ysaf015. doi: 10.1093/synbio/ysaf015. eCollection 2025. PubMed 40927394.
Backbone
  Vector backbone: p15A
  Vector type: Bacterial Expression
Growth in bacteria
  Bacterial resistance: Ampicillin, 100 μg/mL
  Growth temperature: 37°C
  Growth strain: DH5alpha
  Copy number: Low Copy
Gene/Insert
  Gene/Insert name: mScarlet-I
  Species: Synthetic
  Insert size (bp): 847
  Cloning method: Golden Gate
Terms and licenses: Academic/Nonprofit Terms; Industry Terms: Not Available to Industry
How to cite: p15Aa1_Red was a gift from Christophe Herman (Addgene plasmid # 243852 ; http://n2t.net/addgene:243852 ; RRID:Addgene_243852)
