[The description below was written by a language model from this plasmid's Addgene catalogue record and pLannotate feature annotations shown in this document.]
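Description:
p15Aa1_Red is a small (about 3.1 kb) bacterial expression vector from a GoldenBraid2.0 toolkit adapted for E. coli and related enteric bacteria. It is built on a p15A backbone. The p15A origin gives low-to-medium copy number and is compatible with ColE1-type plasmids, so the vector can be maintained alongside a second plasmid in the same cell. Selection is by ampicillin, through a β-lactamase (AmpR) gene driven by its native bla promoter.

The recorded insert is an 847 bp synthetic cassette, assembled by Golden Gate cloning, that encodes mScarlet-I, a rapidly maturing monomeric red fluorescent protein. In the annotated sequence the coding region sits downstream of the EM7 promoter, a synthetic constitutive bacterial promoter, and is followed by the rrnB T1 transcription terminator, forming a compact self-contained expression unit. In GoldenBraid-style destination vectors a visible reporter cassette of this kind commonly acts as a dropout marker, replaced by the assembled parts so that correct clones lose colour. The name suggests such a role here, possibly as an alpha1-level vector, but the record states the purpose only as "GoldenBraid2.0 expression vector" and the feature table does not annotate the type IIS restriction sites.

The remaining annotations are short fragments: a piece of RSF origin, an attB1-like match, a lacZα fragment and an M13 origin fragment. These are most likely remnants of parental vectors or chance sequence similarity, and they should not be taken as functional replication, Gateway recombination or blue/white screening elements.
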