Features (pLannotate 1.2.2; 10 found; start..end, strand, type, name):
     22..69      +  promoter       EM7 promoter: synthetic bacterial promoter&nbsp
     98..793     +  CDS            mScarlet-I: mScarlet-I is a basic (constitutively fluorescent) red fluorescent protein published in 2016, derived from synthetic construct. It is reported to be a rapidly-maturing monomer with moderate acid sensitivity.
    809..880     +  terminator     rrnB T1 terminator: transcription terminator T1 from the E. coli rrnB gene
    912..938     -  rep_origin     RSF ori (fragment): Plasmids containing the RSF 1030 origin of replication can be propagated in E. coli cells that contain additional plasmids with compatible origins.
   1190..1735    -  rep_origin     p15A ori: Plasmids containing the medium-copy-number p15A origin of replication can be propagated in E. coli cells that contain a second plasmid with the ColE1 origin.
   1827..1851    -  protein_bind   attB1: mutant version of attB; recombination site for the Gateway® BP reaction BP Clonase™
   1951..2811    -  CDS            AmpR: β-lactamase; bla; confers resistance to ampicillin, carbenicillin, and related antibiotics
   2812..2916    -  promoter       AmpR promoter: bla
   3003..3046    -  CDS            lacZα (fragment): LacZα fragment of β-galactosidase; lacZ fragment
   3099..3138    +  rep_origin     M13 ori (fragment): M13 bacteriophage origin of replication; arrow indicates direction of (+) strand synthesis
>Addgene plasmid #243852 | p15Aa1_Red | addgene full sequence | sequence record 492931 | Addgene NGS Result
CGTCTCAGGAGAGAGACCCCTGTTGACAATTAATCATCGGCATAGTATATCGGCATAGTATAATACGACC
AAAGAAACAAAATGAGGAGGTACTGAAATGGTGAGCAAAGGCGAAGCGGTGATTAAAGAATTTATGCGCT
TTAAAGTGCATATGGAAGGCAGCATGAACGGCCATGAATTTGAAATTGAAGGCGAAGGCGAAGGCCGCCC
GTATGAAGGCACCCAGACCGCGAAACTGAAAGTGACCAAAGGCGGCCCGCTGCCGTTTAGCTGGGATATT
CTGAGCCCGCAGTTTATGTATGGCAGCCGCGCGTTTATTAAACATCCGGCGGATATTCCGGATTATTATA
AACAGAGCTTTCCGGAAGGCTTTAAATGGGAACGCGTGATGAACTTTGAAGATGGCGGCGCGGTGACCGT
GACCCAGGATACCAGCCTGGAAGATGGCACCCTGATTTATAAAGTGAAACTGCGCGGCACCAACTTTCCG
CCGGATGGCCCGGTGATGCAGAAAAAAACCATGGGCTGGGAAGCGAGCACCGAACGCCTGTATCCGGAAG
ATGGCGTGCTGAAAGGCGATATTAAAATGGCGCTGCGCCTGAAAGATGGCGGCCGCTATCTGGCGGATTT
TAAAACCACCTATAAAGCGAAAAAACCGGTGCAGATGCCGGGCGCGTATAACGTGGATCGCAAACTGGAT
ATTACCAGCCATAACGAAGATTATACCGTGGTGGAACAGTATGAACGCAGCGAAGGCCGCCATAGCACCG
GCGGCATGGATGAACTGTATAAATAAGCTTCCAGGCATCAAATAAAACGAAAGGCTCAGTCGAAAGACTG
GGCCTTTCGTTTTATCTGTTGTTTGTCGGTGAACGCTCTCGGTCTCTCGCTGTCATGAGACGAATTCTGA
CACGGTTATCCACAGAATCAGGGGATAAGGCTAGGTGGAGGCTCAGTGATGATAAGTCTGCGATGGTGGA
TGCATGTGTCATGGTCATAGCTGTTTCCTGTGTGAAATTGTTATCCGCTCAGAGGGCACAATCCTATTCC
GCGCTATCCGACAATCTCCAAGACATTAGGTGGAGTTCAGTTCGGCGAGCGGAAATGGCTTACGAACGGG
GCGGAGATTTCCTGGAAGATGCCAGGAAGATACTTAACAGGGAAGTGAGAGGGCCGCGGCAAAGCCGTTT
TTCCATAGGCTCCGCCCCCCTGACAAGCATCACGAAATCTGACGCTCAAATCAGTGGTGGCGAAACCCGA
CAGGACTATAAAGATACCAGGCGTTTCCCCCTGGCGGCTCCCTCGTGCGCTCTCCTGTTCCTGCCTTTCG
GTTTACCGGTGTCATTCCGCTGTTATGGCCGCGTTTGTCTCATTCCACGCCTGACACTCAGTTCCGGGTA
GGCAGTTCGCTCCAAGCTGGACTGTATGCACGAACCCCCCGTTCAGTCCGACCGCTGCGCCTTATCCGGT
AACTATCGTCTTGAGTCCAACCCGGAAAGACATGCAAAAGCACCACTGGCAGCAGCCACTGGTAATTGAT
TTAGAGGAGTTAGTCTTGAAGTCATGCGCCGGTTAAGGCTAAACTGAAAGGACAAGTTTTGGTGACTGCG
CTCCTCCAAGCCAGTTACCTCGGTTCAAAGAGTTGGTAGCTCAGAGAACCTTCGAAAAACCGCCCTGCAA
GGCGGTTTTTTCGTTTTCAGAGCAAGAGATTACGCGCAGACCAAAACGATCTCAAGAAGATCATCTTATT
AAGTCTGACGCTCTATTCAACAAAGCCGCCGTCCATGGGTAGGGGGCTTCAAATCGTCCTCGTGATACCA
ATTCGGAGCCTGCTTTTTTGTACAAACTTGTTGATAATGGCAATTCAAGGATCTTCACCTAGATCCTTTT
AAATTAAAAATGAAGTTTTAAATCAATCTAAAGTATATATGAGTAAACTTGGTCTGACAGTTACCAATGC
TTAATCAGTGAGGCACCTATCTCAGCGATCTGTCTATTTCGTTCATCCATAGTTGCCTGACTCCCCGTCG
TGTAGATAACTACGATACGGGAGGGCTTACCATCTGGCCCCAGTGCTGCAATGATACCGCGAGAGCCACG
CTCACCGGCTCCAGATTTATCAGCAATAAACCAGCCAGCCGGAAGGGCCGAGCGCAGAAGTGGTCCTGCA
ACTTTATCCGCCTCCATCCAGTCTATTAATTGTTGCCGGGAAGCTAGAGTAAGTAGTTCGCCAGTTAATA
GTTTGCGCAACGTTGTTGCCATTGCTACAGGCATCGTGGTGTCACGCTCGTCGTTTGGTATGGCTTCATT
CAGCTCCGGTTCCCAACGATCAAGGCGAGTTACATGATCCCCCATGTTGTGCAAAAAAGCGGTTAGCTCC
TTCGGTCCTCCGATCGTTGTCAGAAGTAAGTTGGCCGCAGTGTTATCACTCATGGTTATGGCAGCACTGC
ATAATTCTCTTACTGTCATGCCATCCGTAAGATGCTTTTCTGTGACTGGTGAGTACTCAACCAAGTCATT
CTGAGAATAGTGTATGCGGCGACCGAGTTGCTCTTGCCCGGCGTCAATACGGGATAATACCGCGCCACAT
AGCAGAACTTTAAAAGTGCTCATCATTGGAAAACGTTCTTCGGGGCGAAAACTCTCAAGGATCTTACCGC
TGTTGAGATCCAGTTCGATGTAACCCACTCGTGCACCCAACTGATCTTCAGCATCTTTTACTTTCACCAG
CGTTTCTGGGTGAGCAAAAACAGGAAGGCAAAATGCCGCAAAAAAGGGAATAAGGGCGACACGGAAATGT
TGAATACTCATACTCTTCCTTTTTCAATATTATTGAAGCATTTATCAGGGTTATTGTCTCATGAGCGGAT
ACATATTTGAATGTATTTAGAAAAATAAACAAATAGGGGTTCCGCGCACATTTCCCCGAAAAGTGCCAGA
TACCTGAAACAAAACCCATCGTACGGCCAAGGAAGTCTCCAATAACTGTGATCCACCACAAGCGCCAGGG
TTTTCCCAGTCACGACGTTGTAAAACGACGGCCAGTCATGCATAATCCGCACGCATCTGGAATAAGGAAG
TGCCATTCCGCCTGACCTTTTAACGCGAATTTTAACAAAATATTAACGCTTACAATTTTAACGAATT
